>Addgene plasmid #139099 | PCR4-Hsp68::lacZ-H11 | addgene full sequence | sequence record 273135 | Addgene NGS Result
GAATTCGTTTAAACCTGCAGGACTAGTCCCTTTAGTGAGGGTTAATTCTGAGCTTGGCGTAATCATGGTC
ATAGCTGTTTCCTGTGTGAAATTGTTATCCGCTCACAATTCCACACAACATACGAGCCGGAAGCATAAAG
TGTAAAGCCTGGGGTGCCTAATGAGTGAGCTAACTCACATTAATTGCGTTGCGCTCACTGCCCGCTTTCC
AGTCGGGAAACCTGTCGTGCCAGCTGCATTAATGAATCGGCCAACGCGCGGGGAGAGGCGGTTTGCGTAT
TGGGCGCTCTTCCGCTTCCTCGCTCACTGACTCGCTGCGCTCGGTCGTTCGGCTGCGGCGAGCGGTATCA
GCTCACTCAAAGGCGGTAATACGGTTATCCACAGAATCAGGGGATAACGCAGGAAAGAACATGTGAGCAA
AAGGCCAGCAAAAGGCCAGGAACCGTAAAAAGGCCGCGTTGCTGGCGTTTTTCCATAGGCTCCGCCCCCC
TGACGAGCATCACAAAAATCGACGCTCAAGTCAGAGGTGGCGAAACCCGACAGGACTATAAAGATACCAG
GCGTTTCCCCCTGGAAGCTCCCTCGTGCGCTCTCCTGTTCCGACCCTGCCGCTTACCGGATACCTGTCCG
CCTTTCTCCCTTCGGGAAGCGTGGCGCTTTCTCATAGCTCACGCTGTAGGTATCTCAGTTCGGTGTAGGT
CGTTCGCTCCAAGCTGGGCTGTGTGCACGAACCCCCCGTTCAGCCCGACCGCTGCGCCTTATCCGGTAAC
TATCGTCTTGAGTCCAACCCGGTAAGACACGACTTATCGCCACTGGCAGCAGCCACTGGTAACAGGATTA
GCAGAGCGAGGTATGTAGGCGGTGCTACAGAGTTCTTGAAGTGGTGGCCTAACTACGGCTACACTAGAAG
AACAGTATTTGGTATCTGCGCTCTGCTGAAGCCAGTTACCTTCGGAAAAAGAGTTGGTAGCTCTTGATCC
GGCAAACAAACCACCGCTGGTAGCGGTGGTTTTTTTGTTTGCAAGCAGCAGATTACGCGCAGAAAAAAAG
GATCTCAAGAAGATCCTTTGATCTTTTCTACGGGGTCTGACGCTCAGTGGAACGAAAACTCACGTTAAGG
GATTTTGGTCATGAGACAATAACCCTGATAAATGCTTCAATAATATTGAAAAAGGAAGAGTATGAGTATT
CAACATTTCCGTGTCGCCCTTATTCCCTTTTTTGCGGCATTTTGCCTTCCTGTTTTTGCTCACCCAGAAA
CGCTGGTGAAAGTAAAAGATGCTGAAGATCAGTTGGGTGCACGAGTGGGTTACATCGAACTGGATCTCAA
CAGCGGTAAGATCCTTGAGAGTTTTCGCCCCGAAGAACGTTTTCCAATGATGAGCACTTTTAAAGTTCTG
CTATGTGGCGCGGTATTATCCCGTATTGACGCCGGGCAAGAGCAACTCGGTCGCCGCATACACTATTCTC
AGAATGACTTGGTTGAGTACTCACCAGTCACAGAAAAGCATCTTACGGATGGCATGACAGTAAGAGAATT
ATGCAGTGCTGCCATAACCATGAGTGATAACACTGCGGCCAACTTACTTCTGACAACGATCGGAGGACCG
AAGGAGCTAACCGCTTTTTTGCACAACATGGGGGATCATGTAACTCGCCTTGATCGTTGGGAACCGGAGC
TGAATGAAGCCATACCAAACGACGAGCGTGACACCACGATGCCTGTAGCAATGGCAACAACGTTGCGCAA
ACTATTAACTGGCGAACTACTTACTCTAGCTTCCCGGCAACAATTAATAGACTGGATGGAGGCGGATAAA
GTTGCAGGACCACTTCTGCGCTCGGCCCTTCCGGCTGGCTGGTTTATTGCTGATAAATCTGGAGCCGGTG
AGCGTGGGTCTCGCGGTATCATTGCAGCACTGGGGCCAGATGGTAAGCCCTCCCGTATCGTAGTTATCTA
CACGACGGGGAGTCAGGCAACTATGGATGAACGAAATAGACAGATCGCTGAGATAGGTGCCTCACTGATT
AAGCATTGGTAACTGTCAGACCAAGTTTACTCATATATACTTTAGATTGATTTAAAACTTCATTTTTAAT
TTAAAAGGATCTAGGTGAAGATCCTTTTTGATAATCTCATGAGCGGATACATATTTGAATGTATTTAGAA
AAATAAACAAATAGGGGTTCCGCGCACATTTCCCCGAAAAGTGCCACCTGATGCGGTGTGAAATACCGCA
CAGATGCGTAAGGAGAAAATACCGCATCAGGAAATTGTAAGCGTTAATAATTCAGAAGAACTCGTCAAGA
AGGCGATAGAAGGCGATGCGCTGCGAATCGGGAGCGGCGATACCGTAAAGCACGAGGAAGCGGTCAGCCC
ATTCGCCGCCAAGCTCTTCAGCAATATCACGGGTAGCCAACGCTATGTCCTGATAGCGGTCCGCCACACC
CAGCCGGCCACAGTCGATGAATCCAGAAAAGCGGCCATTTTCCACCATGATATTCGGCAAGCAGGCATCG
CCATGGGTCACGACGAGATCCTCGCCGTCGGGCATGCTCGCCTTGAGCCTGGCGAACAGTTCGGCTGGCG
CGAGCCCCTGATGCTCTTCGTCCAGATCATCCTGATCGACAAGACCGGCTTCCATCCGAGTACGTGCTCG
CTCGATGCGATGTTTCGCTTGGTGGTCGAATGGGCAGGTAGCCGGATCAAGCGTATGCAGCCGCCGCATT
GCATCAGCCATGATGGATACTTTCTCGGCAGGAGCAAGGTGAGATGACAGGAGATCCTGCCCCGGCACTT
CGCCCAATAGCAGCCAGTCCCTTCCCGCTTCAGTGACAACGTCGAGCACAGCTGCGCAAGGAACGCCCGT
CGTGGCCAGCCACGATAGCCGCGCTGCCTCGTCTTGCAGTTCATTCAGGGCACCGGACAGGTCGGTCTTG
ACAAAAAGAACCGGGCGCCCCTGCGCTGACAGCCGGAACACGGCGGCATCAGAGCAGCCGATTGTCTGTT
GTGCCCAGTCATAGCCGAATAGCCTCTCCACCCAAGCGGCCGGAGAACCTGCGTGCAATCCATCTTGTTC
AATCATGCGAAACGATCCTCATCCTGTCTCTTGATCAGAGCTTGATCCCCTGCGCCATCAGATCCTTGGC
GGCAAGAAAGCCATCCAGTTTACTTTGCAGGGCTTCCCAACCTTACCAGAGGGCGCCCCAGCTGGCAATT
CCGGTTCGCTTGCTGTCCATAAAACCGCCCAGTCTAGCTATCGCCATGTAAGCCCACTGCAAGCTACCTG
CTTTCTCTTTGCGCTTGCGTTTTCCCTTGTCCAGATAGCCCAGTAGCTGACATTCATCCGGGGTCAGCAC
CGTTTCTGCGGACTGGCTTTCTACGTGAAAAGGATCTAGGTGAAGATCCTTTTTGATAATCTCATGCCTG
ACATTTATATTCCCCAGAACATCAGGTTAATGGCGTTTTTGATGTCATTTTCGCGGTGGCTGAGATCAGC
CACTTCTTCCCCGATAACGGAGACCGGCACACTGGCCATATCGGTGGTCATCATGCGCCAGCTTTCATCC
CCGATATGCACCACCGGGTAAAGTTCACGGGAGACTTTATCTGACAGCAGACGTGCACTGGCCAGGGGGA
TCACCATCCGTCGCCCCGGCGTGTCAATAATATCACTCTGTACATCCACAAACAGACGATAACGGCTCTC
TCTTTTATAGGTGTAAACCTTAAACTGCCGTACGTATAGGCTGCGCAACTGTTGGGAAGGGCGATCGGTG
CGGGCCTCTTCGCTATTACGCCAGCTGGCGAAAGGGGGATGTGCTGCAAGGCGATTAAGTTGGGTAACGC
CAGGGTTTTCCCAGTCACGACGTTGTAAAACGACGGCCAGTGAATTGTAATACGACTCACTATAGGGCGA
ATTGAATTTGCCCTGGTACATGTATGGTGGCAAGTGTTCACCACATCCACCTCCTTGTAAGTATCCAAAT
CAACAAAAGTAGTAAACTTTGACATTTTTAGGAACATCTACAACTCATGAGTTTCTTCTTTCTCCCCATC
AGGTGTGCTTCCTCCTGGGATAGACATGGCTCCTTTACAGGGGCTATCTGGCCCACTCCTGGGTCAACCC
TTGTACCCTTTGGTCTCTGCTGCTAGTCACCCTCTCCTAAACCCTCGTCCTGGGACCCCTCTGCATTTGG
CGGTGATGCAGCAGCAGCTACAGCGCTCAGGTAAGGTTTAGAAATAGGCCAGGTTAGCTGATCACACTGG
AAAGTTCTGAGATTTCCAGGAGCAATAGTTATCACTGCCCCTTTGTTTCTTAGGTGTCACTAGAAAAACA
GGTGAAGTGAACTGACCTGTGCAGTCTCAGGGATTATTACTACTGCAAGGACAGTCGGAGCCAGCCATGC
TCTAGCTCTGTTTTTCACTTCTTATAAGCCTGAGAATTTTTGCTGAGATGTGAACATGTCAGCCTTGGTG
GGCTTTCTTACGTTGCATTTTCTTACGTTGCATTTTGCACTTTAGGAAGCCTTTGGTTAAATCCTCTGGT
AGACTTCCCATCCCCCAAAGTAACAAACCATTCAAGCAAAGTAGGTCAGAAAATATTGTCAATACTGAGA
ACAGGACTTGGGAGTGAGTATCCAAGGGTGGTCTTAGTAGACTTGTGGGGTTCTGTGGGTGAGGTGTAGA
GTAGAGCTACTTTGCTGCACTGACACTCTTCTCTCCATAGTTCTGCATCCTCCAGGCTCTAGTTCCCAGG
CAGCAGCTATCAGCGTTCAGACTCCTCAGAATGTACCCAGCCGGTCGGGCATGCCCCACATGCACTCCCA
GCTGGAGCATCGTACCAGCCAAAGGAGCAGCTCCCCTGTGGGCCTTGCCAAATGGTTTGGCTCAGATGTG
CTACAGCAGCCTCTGCCCTCCATGCCCACCAAAGTCATCAGTGTAGATGAACTGGAATATAGACAGTGAA
GAGGGCAGGCTGGCTCACCCATACCTGGACCTGTGGTGACACCCTGGTCATGACTCTCATTCCCTCTTTG
TAATGGGCTTTTACATTGGAGCACACTATGTGAAGATGTTTAGGGGATCCACATACCTACCATGATCTAC
ATTATGACAGAAGGCTGTTAAATCGAATGAACCTACATGGTTCAAATACAAGGGATACAAGATTGTCAGT
CCTGGAAGTCTTTCTTTTATAAAATATGTGAATGAAGTGTTGGTGTCTTCTAGAGGTGACACCTAAGGGT
TCTGAAAAAATAAAATGTATAGACCCTTATGTACAGACCTGTGTATAAACTTTTGTACATACAAATAGGG
TAGCTTTTTTTGAACTTATACATACAGCTGTACATAAAGTAACTATCAGTTAGGCTTGTGTCAACTGTTT
GGATTTTTTTCACTTGAATATTTGGGACTTTTTCTTTTGGTTTATTAAAAGTTACATATGCCACGTGTGT
GAACGATATGGCTGGTACTGTGTTTATTTCTTCCATGAACTAAGACAGTCTAAATGAGTTCCTTTCACGT
TTTAATTTTACCTTAGGACTTCTGGAATTTCTTCTGCACATAAAGTTCTGATAGCATTAGTTTAAGCTGG
ACTAACCCTGAAAGTAGCTTGTGGCAAGTATCAAGGAATCAATATTATACTCTACAAAATCAAAGTTTAC
AGAGAAGTCATATAGTAATTTTTCTGAAATTTACTGGCACAATGTTAATCCAGCCTGACTCCAACTAATT
AATGGTCACATTAATTTAAGTCTTTCCCTTGCCTCTGCTGCATTAGTTTCTCTCAAAATTGTTAACTTAC
AACTTGAAGTCTGGTATTATAAATTGAATGTAAAGCATTCTGAAAGATACTATACTGATTGCAGGTTTTT
CAGTCAGGTTCAAGCTAATTTGACCAGTCATTGGATTAATTATGGATCTGGGGCCATAAATGCTATTTTA
ATTCCACTATAGAGATTAAAATAAGCCATTCTCCATTTCATAATATTCTATTGGACTTTGACTGCAGGGG
CCTCCAAGTCTTGACAGTAGATTATAATCCTTCAGCTGCCCACTCTACTGGAGGAGGACAAACTGGTCAC
TTTTCAGCAAAACCTGGCTGTGGATCAGGGCAGTCTGGTACTTCCAAGCTCATTAGATGCCATCATGCTC
TCACTGCCTCCTCAGCTTCAAGAGGAATCTGGAAAAAGCAGTCCCACTGGTCAGGAAAGGAACACTAGTG
CACTTATCCTGGGTGTCTGCTGAGCCAACAGTGGTAGTAAGGTAAGGGCAGGATGTGTCAAACTGCCAAT
AGAGAACTACTTACTCTTCAGGCTGAAGCTGATGGAACAGCGGCCGCCAGGAACATCCAAACTGAGCAGC
CGGGGTCCCCCCCACCCCCCACCCCGCCCCTCCCGGCAACTTTGAGCCTGTGCTGGGACAGAGCCTCTAG
TTCCTAAATTAGTCCATGAGGTCAGAGGCAGCACTGCCATTGTAACGCGATTGGAGAGGATCACGTCACC
GGACACGCCCCCAGGCATCTCCCTGGGTCTCCTAAACTTGGCGGGGAGAAGTTTTAGCCCTTAAGTTTTA
GCCTTTAACCCCCATATTCAGAACTGTGCGAGTTGGCGAAACCCCACAAATCACAACAAACTGTACACAA
CACCGAGCTAGAGGTGATCTTTCTTGTCCATTCCACACAGGCCTTAGTAATGCGTCGCCATAGCAACAGT
GTCACTAGTAGCACCAGCACTTCCCCACACCCTCCCCCTCAGGAATCCGTACTCTCCAGTGAACCCCAGA
AACCTCTGGAGAGTTCTGGACAAGGGCGGAACCCACAACTCCGATTACTCAAGGGAGGCGGGGAAGCTCC
ACCAGACGCGAAACTGCTGGAAGATTCCTGGCCCCAAGGCCTCCTCCGGCTCGCTGATTGGCCCAGCGGA
GAGTGGGCGGGGCCGGTGAAGACTCCTTAAAGGCGCAGGGCGGCGAGCAGGTCACCAGACGCTGACAGCT
ACTCAGAACCAAATCTGGTTCCATCCAGAGACAAGCGAAGACAAGAGAAGCAGAGCGAGCGGCGCGTTCC
CGATCCTCGGCCAGGACCAGCCTTCCCCAGAGCATCCCTGCCGCGGAGCGCAACCTTCCCAGGAGCATCC
CTGCCGCGGAGCGCAACTTTCCCCGGAGCATCCACGCCGCGGAGCGCAGCCTTCCAGAAGCAGAGCGCGG
CGCCATGGCTCGCGATGATCCCGTCGTTTTACAACGTCGTGACTGGGAAAACCCTGGCGTTACCCAACTT
AATCGCCTTGCAGCACATCCCCCTTTCGCCAGCTGGCGTAATAGCGAAGAGGCCCGCACCGATCGCCCTT
CCCAACAGTTGCGCAGCCTGAATGGCGAATGGCGCTTTGCCTGGTTTCCGGCACCAGAAGCGGTGCCGGA
AAGCTGGCTGGAGTGCGATCTTCCTGAGGCCGATACTGTCGTCGTCCCCTCAAACTGGCAGATGCACGGT
TACGATGCGCCCATCTACACCAACGTGACCTATCCCATTACGGTCAATCCGCCGTTTGTTCCCACGGAGA
ATCCGACGGGTTGTTACTCGCTCACATTTAATGTTGATGAAAGCTGGCTACAGGAAGGCCAGACGCGAAT
TATTTTTGATGGCGTTAACTCGGCGTTTCATCTGTGGTGCAACGGGCGCTGGGTCGGTTACGGCCAGGAC
AGTCGTTTGCCGTCTGAATTTGACCTGAGCGCATTTTTACGCGCCGGAGAAAACCGCCTCGCGGTGATGG
TGCTGCGCTGGAGTGACGGCAGTTATCTGGAAGATCAGGATATGTGGCGGATGAGCGGCATTTTCCGTGA
CGTCTCGTTGCTGCATAAACCGACTACACAAATCAGCGATTTCCATGTTGCCACTCGCTTTAATGATGAT
TTCAGCCGCGCTGTACTGGAGGCTGAAGTTCAGATGTGCGGCGAGTTGCGTGACTACCTACGGGTAACAG
TTTCTTTATGGCAGGGTGAAACGCAGGTCGCCAGCGGCACCGCGCCTTTCGGCGGTGAAATTATCGATGA
GCGTGGTGGTTATGCCGATCGCGTCACACTACGTCTGAACGTCGAAAACCCGAAACTGTGGAGCGCCGAA
ATCCCGAATCTCTATCGTGCGGTGGTTGAACTGCACACCGCCGACGGCACGCTGATTGAAGCAGAAGCCT
GCGATGTCGGTTTCCGCGAGGTGCGGATTGAAAATGGTCTGCTGCTGCTGAACGGCAAGCCGTTGCTGAT
TCGAGGCGTTAACCGTCACGAGCATCATCCTCTGCATGGTCAGGTCATGGATGAGCAGACGATGGTGCAG
GATATCCTGCTGATGAAGCAGAACAACTTTAACGCCGTGCGCTGTTCGCATTATCCGAACCATCCGCTGT
GGTACACGCTGTGCGACCGCTACGGCCTGTATGTGGTGGATGAAGCCAATATTGAAACCCACGGCATGGT
GCCAATGAATCGTCTGACCGATGATCCGCGCTGGCTACCGGCGATGAGCGAACGCGTAACGCGAATGGTG
CAGCGCGATCGTAATCACCCGAGTGTGATCATCTGGTCGCTGGGGAATGAATCAGGCCACGGCGCTAATC
ACGACGCGCTGTATCGCTGGATCAAATCTGTCGATCCTTCCCGCCCGGTGCAGTATGAAGGCGGCGGAGC
CGACACCACGGCCACCGATATTATTTGCCCGATGTACGCGCGCGTGGATGAAGACCAGCCCTTCCCGGCT
GTGCCGAAATGGTCCATCAAAAAATGGCTTTCGCTACCTGGAGAGACGCGCCCGCTGATCCTTTGCGAAT
ACGCCCACGCGATGGGTAACAGTCTTGGCGGTTTCGCTAAATACTGGCAGGCGTTTCGTCAGTATCCCCG
TTTACAGGGCGGCTTCGTCTGGGACTGGGTGGATCAGTCGCTGATTAAATATGATGAAAACGGCAACCCG
TGGTCGGCTTACGGCGGTGATTTTGGCGATACGCCGAACGATCGCCAGTTCTGTATGAACGGTCTGGTCT
TTGCCGACCGCACGCCGCATCCAGCGCTGACGGAAGCAAAACACCAGCAGCAGTTTTTCCAGTTCCGTTT
ATCCGGGCAAACCATCGAAGTGACCAGCGAATACCTGTTCCGTCATAGCGATAACGAGCTCCTGCACTGG
ATGGTGGCGCTGGATGGTAAGCCGCTGGCAAGCGGTGAAGTGCCTCTGGATGTCGCTCCACAAGGTAAAC
AGTTGATTGAACTGCCTGAACTACCGCAGCCGGAGAGCGCCGGGCAACTCTGGCTCACAGTACGCGTAGT
GCAACCGAACGCGACCGCATGGTCAGAAGCCGGGCACATCAGCGCCTGGCAGCAGTGGCGTCTGGCGGAA
AACCTCAGTGTGACGCTCCCCGCCGCGTCCCACGCCATCCCGCATCTGACCACCAGCGAAATGGATTTTT
GCATCGAGCTGGGTAATAAGCGTTGGCAATTTAACCGCCAGTCAGGCTTTCTTTCACAGATGTGGATTGG
CGATAAAAAACAACTGCTGACGCCGCTGCGCGATCAGTTCACCCGTGCACCGCTGGATAACGACATTGGC
GTAAGTGAAGCGACCCGCATTGACCCTAACGCCTGGGTCGAACGCTGGAAGGCGGCGGGCCATTACCAGG
CCGAAGCAGCGTTGTTGCAGTGCACGGCAGATACACTTGCTGATGCGGTGCTGATTACGACCGCTCACGC
GTGGCAGCATCAGGGGAAAACCTTATTTATCAGCCGGAAAACCTACCGGATTGATGGTAGTGGTCAAATG
GCGATTACCGTTGATGTTGAAGTGGCGAGCGATACACCGCATCCGGCGCGGATTGGCCTGAACTGCCAGC
TGGCGCAGGTAGCAGAGCGGGTAAACTGGCTCGGATTAGGGCCGCAAGAAAACTATCCCGACCGCCTTAC
TGCCGCCTGTTTTGACCGCTGGGATCTGCCATTGTCAGACATGTATACCCCGTACGTCTTCCCGAGCGAA
AACGGTCTGCGCTGCGGGACGCGCGAATTGAATTATGGCCCACACCAGTGGCGCGGCGACTTCCAGTTCA
ACATCAGCCGCTACAGTCAACAGCAACTGATGGAAACCAGCCATCGCCATCTGCTGCACGCGGAAGAAGG
CACATGGCTGAATATCGACGGTTTCCATATGGGGATTGGTGGCGACGACTCCTGGAGCCCGTCAGTATCG
GCGGAATTCCAGCTGAGCGCCGGTCGCTACCATTACCAGTTGGTCTGGTGTCAAAAATAATAATAACCGG
GCAGGGGGGATCTAAGCTCTAGATAAGTAATGATCATAATCAGCCATATCACATCTGTAGAGGTTTTACT
TGCTTTAAAAAACCTCCCACACCTCCCCCTGAACCTGAAACATAAAATGAATGCAATTGTTGTTGTTAAC
TTGTTTATTGCAGCTTATAATGGTTACAAATAAAGCAATAGCATCACAAATTTCACAAATAAAGCATTTT
TTTCACTGCATTCTAGTTGTGGTTTGTCCAAACTCATCAATGTATCTTATCATGTCTGGATCCACTAGTT
CTAGAGCGGCAAGCAGAAAGGGAACAAGGGGATATTAAATGTGTATAGACACGCTAGAGAGATGGCTCAG
CAGTTAAGAGAACTAGCTGGTCTTTCAGAGGTCCTGAGATCAATTTTAGACACCCACATGGTGGCTCATG
ACCATCTATCTATAAATGGATCTGATTTTCATGTCTGGCAGTGTACAGAAGCTAACTGAAGAAAGGTGGA
AGACCCACAAGAGTTCAAGATAAGCCCTATATAGTGAAGTTCAAGGCAAGCTTTTTCTACCTGAAACTTA
GTCTCAAAAAAAAATGAATACGTAAACAGTCTTCCAGGGGATAAGAACCTTACAGAAAAAGCAGAAATGC
CTGGGGCACTGGATTACCGATGTAATCAAATTCAGTCCTTGAATTGAACACAGGATTGCCTAGAGCAAGG
CCAGCCAGAGATTCATCTCAGAGGGAGAAAGGTGTCTTTGGAGCAATTTTGTGGTAATCTAGTATGTATC
ACATAAGTTTAGACGCATTTGGGACTGGAAAGATGTGAACAAAGCACCCTATGGCTCACATCTGTCATTA
ACTCTAGTTCCAGTGCACCTGACACCGTCTTCTGGCCTCTGCAGTGACCAAGCACATGGGTAGTATGTAG
ACATATACATAAGCAAAACACACATCATTAAAAAGTGACATTTCCCAAAGGAAGCTGAAGAACCAGTTCT
TGAGAAGATAGTAGAAATCAGAAGGGGAAATAGTAGACATACAGAGGGACTGACCAGGTTGTGTCACCTT
TATAGGCTAGGCTAATTGATGATCGACACTAGCGCTCTTTGTGAAGGACACACAAATGAGACATAGTTTA
TAGGACTAAACACACTTCTAAGCAATTTAATGAGACTTAAGACCCTGTCTCTAGCAAATACTCTGGATGA
TATTCAGCTCAAGGCTCTTGTCAGACATGTTTCCATTTTCAAGGTGAGCTAACTGGCCAAAACTGCCAAC
AACCTGTAGTGAATAGAGAAGATGAGAAAATCTGGATTCTCAAATGACCTAATGAAAGCCACTGGAGCGC
CATATGGTTTCTGTGAAAATGCCTTTTCAATCATTAACCTCTTAAATGAGTGTTAGCATCCTAACTAATG
AGTGGTGCAGAATAGTGGGTCTGCTTAGCTTAACTAAGGCCAAGAAAACAAAACAGGAAATTCATTCCAT
GTCATGAGACTCATACTACGAGGTTCCCTTAGACCTCAGGAGAAAAAGTCTTTGGCTGTAAGAACACACC
TCAGTGGATGTGGTAGACTATGCCTTTACTCTTTTTTTTTTTTTTTTTTTTGGGTTTTTTCGAGACAGGG
TTTCTCTGTGTAGCCTTGGCTGTCCTGGAACTCACTTTGTTGACCAGGCTGGCCTCGAACTCAGAGATCC
GCCTGCCTCTGCCTCTCAAGTGCTAGAATTAAAAGTGTGCGCCACCACTCCCAGCTATATAGACTATGCC
TTTAATCAGGACACTTGGGAGGCAGGGGGATCTCAAATTCAATTCCAGACAGATGACTGACAAACACACA
CATACACCATTCGTCTTTTCTTTTTTTCTTTTTTCTTTTGAAAACAGGTTTCTCTATGTAGCCCTGGCTT
TCCTAGAATTCAATCTATAGACCCAGCTGGCCTCAAACACAGAACCTCTTGCCTCTGCCTCCTCAACACT
ATGACTAAAGGTGTGAACCACCACCACCACCACCCACCTGGCCAAAGAATGAATTGAGTGAATAAGTACG
AGTGCAACTCTCCAGCAGCCTGAGGCAAGAAAGCTTAACAGTTGAACCTGAGACCCTACTTCGTTTGTGT
TGTACATATCTTCTCATAATGAACTAGGCAGCCTAGTCTCTCTACCAAATACACCATGCACTTACACCTC
CTCAAACCAACTGCAACAGCTACACACATTTCCATGGCTTGCCTGTAATAATAAATTCACAAACTTCCTC
TAAGTAACTTTTAGTGGAAATCTACCAGGTTATGCCTATTTGTGATTGGGTGCACAGATGACTAGATGAG
ATGTAATTTGGGAAGTGACATGCAATAGGAAAAATGAATATATAACCTATAAATAGAAAACACCAAGGCA
AGCGTGGTGACTCACACCTTTAATTAGCACTTGGGAGGCAGAAGTCGCATCATCTCTTAGGTCAAGGCCA
ATCTAGTTCCAGACCAGCAAGGACAACAGAAACCTTGCCTTGATATAAACATTTTAAAACTTTAAAAATA
GAGAAGCCCAAACTCTGCTCATTGGTAATCTACCCTTCCTTTCTTTAGACACCTTGAGAAGCTAGGCTAC
ATAGCTTTGGGTCCTTACGTACCCCCACTCACTCAGCCTGCAGTCAAT
Features (pLannotate 1.2.2; 21 found; start..end, strand, type, name):
     29..47      -  promoter       T3 promoter: promoter for bacteriophage T3 RNA polymerase
     90..112     -  protein_bind   lac operator (fragment): The lac repressor binds to the lac operator to inhibit transcription in E. coli. This inhibition can be relieved by adding lactose or isopropyl-β-D-thiogalactopyranoside (IPTG). lac repressor encoded by lacI
    116..146     -  promoter       lac promoter: promoter for the E. coli lac operon
    161..182     -  protein_bind   CAP binding site: CAP binding activates transcription in the presence of cAMP. E. coli catabolite activator protein
    195..287     -  CDS            lacI (fragment): lac repressor; lacI; The lac repressor binds to the lac operator to inhibit transcription in E. coli. This inhibition can be relieved by adding lactose or isopropyl-β-D-thiogalactopyranoside (IPTG).
    470..1058    -  rep_origin     ori: high-copy-number ColE1/pMB1/pBR322/pUC origin of replication
   1129..1181    +  promoter       AmpR promoter (fragment): bla
   1182..2042    +  CDS            AmpR: β-lactamase; bla; confers resistance to ampicillin, carbenicillin, and related antibiotics
   2135..2194    -  promoter       AmpR promoter (fragment): bla
   2221..2271    +  misc_feature   bom (fragment): basis of mobility region from pBR322
   2292..3086    -  CDS            NeoR/KanR: aminoglycoside phosphotransferase from Tn5; aph(3')-II (or nptII); confers resistance to neomycin, kanamycin, and G418 (Geneticin®)
   3118..3387    -  CDS            tnpA (fragment): TN5P_ECOLX - Also known as tnp. Experimental evidence at protein level: Swiss-Prot protein existence level 1. Mediates transposition of transposon Tn5 by a 'cut and paste' mechanism. First, the monomeric transposase binds the 19 bp inverted DNA repeats flanking the transposon. Then, dimerization of the DNA- bound transposase creates a synaptic DNA complex. After nicking of the first DNA strand, excision of the transposon proceeds through a series of intermediates. The transposase then mediates the insertion of the transposon at a new site by strand transfer. The activity of the wild- type tran
   3435..3738    -  CDS            ccdB (fragment): CcdB, a bacterial toxin that poisons DNA gyrase; ccdB; Plasmids containing the ccdB gene cannot be propagated in standard E. coli strains.
   3748..3895    -  CDS            lacZα (fragment): LacZα fragment of β-galactosidase; lacZ fragment
   3898..3916    +  promoter       T7 promoter: promoter for bacteriophage T7 RNA polymerase
   4059..4229    +  CDS            Eif4enif1 (fragment): 4ET_MOUSE - Also known as Clast4 From Mus musculus (Mouse).
   4730..4966    +  CDS            Eif4enif1 (fragment): 4ET_MOUSE - Also known as Clast4 From Mus musculus (Mouse).
   7233..10280   +  CDS            lacZ: β-galactosidase; lacZ
  10320..10405   +  CDS            large T antigen (fragment): large T antigen from SV40 (simian virus 40)
  10428..10562   +  polyA_signal   SV40 poly(A) signal: SV40 polyadenylation signal
  12267..12284   +  CDS            9xHis (fragment): 9xHis affinity tag
