[The description below was written by a language model from this plasmid's Addgene catalogue record and pLannotate feature annotations shown in this document.]
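Description:
PCR4-Hsp68::lacZ-H11 is an empty-backbone enSERT reporter vector built on Invitrogen's pCR4-TOPO plasmid and catalogued as a mammalian expression, mouse targeting and CRISPR construct. It is intended for site-specific integration of a lacZ enhancer-reporter transgene into the mouse H11 locus. In E. coli it replicates from a high-copy ColE1/pUC-type origin and carries both β-lactamase (AmpR) and the Tn5 aminoglycoside phosphotransferase (NeoR/KanR), matching the recorded dual ampicillin and kanamycin selection. Other annotated elements are remnants of the TOPO backbone: T3 and T7 promoters, the lac promoter/operator region, and fragments of lacZα and ccdB from the original lethal-fusion cloning cassette.

The payload is a full-length lacZ (β-galactosidase) coding sequence followed by an SV40 large T antigen fragment and the SV40 polyadenylation signal. The catalogue states that lacZ is driven by the Hsp68 minimal promoter, although the automated annotation does not mark this promoter. It presumably lies in the unannotated stretch upstream of lacZ. A minimal promoter of this kind gives little expression by itself, so β-galactosidase staining reports the activity of a candidate enhancer cloned beside it, here by Gibson assembly. Upstream of the reporter, two fragments matching mouse Eif4enif1 are annotated. These likely belong to a genomic homology arm for H11, and the large unannotated region downstream of the poly(A) signal probably holds the other arm, though the record does not define either arm explicitly. The short 9xHis hit in that region is most likely a spurious match. The associated study used this system for in vivo testing of human enhancer variants in mice.
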