Addgene plasmid #139099: PCR4-Hsp68::lacZ-H11
Purpose: (Empty Backbone) enSERT LacZ reporter vector for site-specific integration into the H11 locus (contains Hsp68 minimal promoter)
Depositing lab: Len Pennacchio. Depositing organization: Lawrence Berkeley National Laboratory. Publication: Comprehensive In Vivo Interrogation Reveals Phenotypic Impact of Human Enhancer Variants. Kvon EZ, Zhu Y, Kelman G, Novak CS, Plajzer-Frick I, Kato M, Garvin TH, Pham Q, Harrington AN, Hunter RD, Godoy J, Meky EM, Akiyama JA, Afzal V, Tran S, Escande F, Gilbert-Dussardier B, Jean-Marcais N, Hudaiberdiev S, Ovcharenko I, Dobbs MB, Gurnett CA, Manouvrier-Hanu S, Petit F, Visel A, Dickel DE, Pennacchio LA. Cell. 2020 Mar 6. pii: S0092-8674(20)30208-7. doi: 10.1016/j.cell.2020.02.031. PubMed 32169219.
Backbone
  Vector backbone: PCR4-TOPO
  Backbone manufacturer: Invitrogen
  Backbone size (bp): 3956
  Vector type: Mammalian Expression, Mouse Targeting, CRISPR
  Promoter: Hsp68
Growth in bacteria
  Bacterial resistance: Ampicillin and Kanamycin, 100 & 50 μg/mL
  Growth temperature: 37°C
  Growth strain: DH5alpha
  Copy number: High Copy
Gene/Insert
  Cloning method: Gibson Cloning
  Sequencing primers: 5′ ATCCTTCAGCTGCCCACTCTAC; 3′ ccaggaacatccaaactga
Terms and licenses: Academic/Nonprofit Terms; Industry Terms: Not Available to Industry
How to cite: PCR4-Hsp68::lacZ-H11 was a gift from Len Pennacchio (Addgene plasmid # 139099 ; http://n2t.net/addgene:139099 ; RRID:Addgene_139099)
